>Addgene plasmid #112303 | pZBTB5-donor | depositor full sequence | sequence record 211694 | Full Sequence
GACCTGCAGGCATGCAAGCTTGGCGTAATCATGGTCATAGCTGTTTCCTGTGTGAAATTGTTATCCGCTC
ACAATTCCACACAACATACGAGCCGGAAGCATAAAGTGTAAAGCCTGGGGTGCCTAATGAGTGAGCTAAC
TCACATTAATTGCGTTGCGCTCACTGCCCGCTTTCCAGTCGGGAAACCTGTCGTGCCAGCTGCATTAATG
AATCGGCCAACGCGCGGGGAGAGGCGGTTTGCGTATTGGGCGCTCTTCCGCTTCCTCGCTCACTGACTCG
CTGCGCTCGGTCGTTCGGCTGCGGCGAGCGGTATCAGCTCACTCAAAGGCGGTAATACGGTTATCCACAG
AATCAGGGGATAACGCAGGAAAGAACATGTGAGCAAAAGGCCAGCAAAAGGCCAGGAACCGTAAAAAGGC
CGCGTTGCTGGCGTTTTTCCATAGGCTCCGCCCCCCTGACGAGCATCACAAAAATCGACGCTCAAGTCAG
AGGTGGCGAAACCCGACAGGACTATAAAGATACCAGGCGTTTCCCCCTGGAAGCTCCCTCGTGCGCTCTC
CTGTTCCGACCCTGCCGCTTACCGGATACCTGTCCGCCTTTCTCCCTTCGGGAAGCGTGGCGCTTTCTCA
TAGCTCACGCTGTAGGTATCTCAGTTCGGTGTAGGTCGTTCGCTCCAAGCTGGGCTGTGTGCACGAACCC
CCCGTTCAGCCCGACCGCTGCGCCTTATCCGGTAACTATCGTCTTGAGTCCAACCCGGTAAGACACGACT
TATCGCCACTGGCAGCAGCCACTGGTAACAGGATTAGCAGAGCGAGGTATGTAGGCGGTGCTACAGAGTT
CTTGAAGTGGTGGCCTAACTACGGCTACACTAGAAGGACAGTATTTGGTATCTGCGCTCTGCTGAAGCCA
GTTACCTTCGGAAAAAGAGTTGGTAGCTCTTGATCCGGCAAACAAACCACCGCTGGTAGCGGTGGTTTTT
TTGTTTGCAAGCAGCAGATTACGCGCAGAAAAAAAGGATCTCAAGAAGATCCTTTGATCTTTTCTACGGG
GTCTGACGCTCAGTGGAACGAAAACTCACGTTAAGGGATTTTGGTCATGAGATTATCAAAAAGGATCTTC
ACCTAGATCCTTTTAAATTAAAAATGAAGTTTTAAATCAATCTAAAGTATATATGAGTAAACTTGGTCTG
ACAGTTACCAATGCTTAATCAGTGAGGCACCTATCTCAGCGATCTGTCTATTTCGTTCATCCATAGTTGC
CTGACTCCCCGTCGTGTAGATAACTACGATACGGGAGGGCTTACCATCTGGCCCCAGTGCTGCAATGATA
CCGCGAGACCCACGCTCACCGGCTCCAGATTTATCAGCAATAAACCAGCCAGCCGGAAGGGCCGAGCGCA
GAAGTGGTCCTGCAACTTTATCCGCCTCCATCCAGTCTATTAATTGTTGCCGGGAAGCTAGAGTAAGTAG
TTCGCCAGTTAATAGTTTGCGCAACGTTGTTGCCATTGCTACAGGCATCGTGGTGTCACGCTCGTCGTTT
GGTATGGCTTCATTCAGCTCCGGTTCCCAACGATCAAGGCGAGTTACATGATCCCCCATGTTGTGCAAAA
AAGCGGTTAGCTCCTTCGGTCCTCCGATCGTTGTCAGAAGTAAGTTGGCCGCAGTGTTATCACTCATGGT
TATGGCAGCACTGCATAATTCTCTTACTGTCATGCCATCCGTAAGATGCTTTTCTGTGACTGGTGAGTAC
TCAACCAAGTCATTCTGAGAATAGTGTATGCGGCGACCGAGTTGCTCTTGCCCGGCGTCAATACGGGATA
ATACCGCGCCACATAGCAGAACTTTAAAAGTGCTCATCATTGGAAAACGTTCTTCGGGGCGAAAACTCTC
AAGGATCTTACCGCTGTTGAGATCCAGTTCGATGTAACCCACTCGTGCACCCAACTGATCTTCAGCATCT
TTTACTTTCACCAGCGTTTCTGGGTGAGCAAAAACAGGAAGGCAAAATGCCGCAAAAAAGGGAATAAGGG
CGACACGGAAATGTTGAATACTCATACTCTTCCTTTTTCAATATTATTGAAGCATTTATCAGGGTTATTG
TCTCATGAGCGGATACATATTTGAATGTATTTAGAAAAATAAACAAATAGGGGTTCCGCGCACATTTCCC
CGAAAAGTGCCACCTGACGTCTAAGAAACCATTATTATCATGACATTAACCTATAAAAATAGGCGTATCA
CGAGGCCCTTTCGTCTCGCGCGTTTCGGTGATGACGGTGAAAACCTCTGACACATGCAGCTCCCGGAGAC
GGTCACAGCTTGTCTGTAAGCGGATGCCGGGAGCAGACAAGCCCGTCAGGGCGCGTCAGCGGGTGTTGGC
GGGTGTCGGGGCTGGCTTAACTATGCGGCATCAGAGCAGATTGTACTGAGAGTGCACCATATGCGGTGTG
AAATACCGCACAGATGCGTAAGGAGAAAATACCGCATCAGGCGCCATTCGCCATTCAGGCTGCGCAACTG
TTGGGAAGGGCGATCGGTGCGGGCCTCTTCGCTATTACGCCAGCTGGCGAAAGGGGGATGTGCTGCAAGG
CGATTAAGTTGGGTAACGCCAGGGTTTTCCCAGTCACGACGTTGTAAAACGACGGCCAGTGAATTCGAGC
TCGGTACCCGGCACAGTTGTCCATGGCCTCTCGTGCAACTCAGGTTGAGACTAGTTTTGATCAGGAAGCT
GCACCTGAGAAAAGTAGTTTTCAGTGTGAAAACCCTGAGGTTGGCCTTGGTGAGAAGGAGCACATGAGAG
TGGTGGTTAAATCTGAGCCCCTGAGCTCACCTGAGCCTCAGGATGAAGTGAGCGATGTGACCTCACAAGC
AGAAGGCAGCGAGTCTGTGGAAGTGGAAGGAGTTGTGGTCAGTGCCGAGAAGATAGACCTCAGCCCTGAA
AGCAGTGATCGGAGTTTTTCAGATCCCCAGTCTAGCACAGACAGGGTAGGTGATATCCATATTTTGGAAG
TCACAAATAACCTAGAGCATAAGTCCACTTTTAGTATTTCGAATTTTCTTAACAAGAGCAGAGGAAATAA
CTTTACTGCAAATCAGAACAATGATGATAATATTCCAAACACCACTAGTGACTGCAGGCTGGAGAGTGAG
GCCCCCTATTTGTTGAGTCCAGAGGCTGGGCCTGCAGGTGGGCCCTCCTCTGCCCCTGGCTCCCATGTAG
AGAACCCATTTAGTGAACCTGCAGACTCCCACTTCGTCAGGCCTATGCAGGAGGTGATGGGCCTGCCGTG
TGTGCAGACTTCAGGCTACCAAGGAGGAGAACAGTTTGGGATGGACTTTTCCAGGTCTGGTTTGGGCCTC
CACTCCTCCTTCTCCAGGGTAATGATAGGTTCCCCAAGGGGAGGAGCCAGTAACTTTCCTTACTACCGCC
GCATAGCTCCCAAAATGCCAGTTGTAACTTCCGTCAGGAGCTCACAGATCCCAGAAAACTCTACCAGTTC
TCAGCTAATGATGAATGGAGCTACGTCCTCATTTGAAAATGGCCATCCTTCCCAGCCTGGCCCTCCACAG
TTGACCAGGGCATCTGCAGATGTTCTGTCAAAGTGCAAGAAGGCCTTATCAGAGCACAATGTTTTGGTTG
TAGAGGGAGCTCGCAAGTATGCCTGCAAAATCTGCTGCAAAACTTTTCTGACTTTGACAGATTGCAAGAA
GCACATCCGTGTTCACACAGGTGAAAAGCCTTACGCCTGCCTGAAGTGTGGCAAGAGGTTTAGTCAGTCC
AGCCACCTGTATAAGCACTCAAAGACTACCTGCCTGCGCTGGCAGAGCAGCAATCTTCCCAGCACTTTGC
TCGGGATTCCAACTACTGCAAGCGAGAATCTTTATTTTCAGGGCGCCGCCAAATTCAAAGAAACCGCTGC
TGCTAAATTCGAACGCCAGCACATGGACAGCGGAGGTGGAGGTTCGAGCGGTCCCTCGGGTTCGTCGAGC
CTGGAAGTTCTGTTCCAGGGGCCCCTGTCGTCGAGCGGTCCCTCGGGTTCGATGGTGAGCAAAGGCGAGG
AGCTGTTCACCGGGGTGGTGCCCATCCTGGTCGAGCTGGACGGCGACGTAAACGGCCACAAGTTCAGCGT
GTCCGGCGAGGGCGAGGGCGATGCCACCTACGGCAAGCTGACCCTGAAGTTCATCTGCACCACCGGCAAG
CTGCCCGTGCCCTGGCCCACCCTCGTGACCACCCTGACCTACGGCGTGCAGTGCTTCAGCCGCTACCCCG
ACCACATGAAGCAGCACGACTTCTTCAAGTCCGCCATGCCCGAAGGCTACGTCCAGGAGCGCACCATCTT
CTTCAAGGACGACGGCAACTACAAGACCCGCGCCGAGGTGAAGTTCGAGGGCGACACCCTGGTGAACCGC
ATCGAGCTGAAGGGCATCGACTTCAAGGAGGACGGCAACATCCTGGGGCACAAGCTGGAGTACAACTACA
ACAGCCACAACGTCTATATCATGGCCGACAAGCAGAAGAACGGCATCAAGGTGAACTTCAAGATCCGCCA
CAACATCGAGGACGGCAGCGTGCAGCTCGCCGACCACTACCAGCAGAACACCCCCATCGGCGACGGCCCC
GTGCTGCTGCCCGACAACCACTACCTGAGCACCCAGTCCGCCCTGAGCAAAGACCCCAACGAGAAGCGCG
ATCACATGGTCCTTAAGGAGTTCGTGACCGCCGCCGGGATCACTCTCGGCATGGACGAGCTGTACAAGTA
ATGATCTAGAGTCGAGTTAATTAAGAATTCCGCCCCCCCCCCTCTCCCTCCCCCCCCCTAACGTTACTGG
CCGAAGCCGCTTGGAATAAGGCCGGTGTGCGTTTGTCTATATGTTATTTTCCACCATATTGCCGTCTTTT
GGCAATGTGAGGGCCCGGAAACCTGGCCCTGTCTTCTTGACGAGCATTCCTAGGGGTCTTTCCCCTCTCG
CCAAAGGAATGCAGGGTCTGTTGAATGTCGTGAAGGAAGCAGTTCCTCTGGAAGCTTCTTGAAGACAAAC
AACGTCTGTAGCGACCCTTTGCAGGCAGCGGAACCCCCCACCTGGCGACAGGTGCCTCTGCGGCCAAAAG
CCACGTGTATAAGATACACCTGCAAAGGCGGCACAACCCCAGTGCCACGTTGTGAGTTGGATAGTTGTGG
AAAGAGTCAAATGGCTCTCCTCAAGCGTATTCAACAAGGGGCTGAAGGATGCCCAGAAGGTACCCCATTG
TATGGGATCTGATCTGGGGCCTCGGTGCACATGCTTTACATGTGTTTAGTCGAGGTTAAAAAAACGTCTA
GGCCCCCCGAACCACGGGGACGTGGTTTTCCTTTGAAAAACACGATGATAATATGGCCACAACCTGTTAC
ATTGCACAAGATAAAAATATATCATCACGAACAGTAAAACTGTCTGCTTACATAAACAGTAATACAAGGG
GTGTTATGGGATCGGCCATTGAACAAGATGGATTGCACGCAGGTTCTCCGGCCGCTTGGGTGGAGAGGCT
ATTCGGCTATGACTGGGCACAACAGACAATCGGCTGCTCTGATGCCGCCGTGTTCCGGCTGTCAGCGCAG
GGGCGCCCGGTTCTTTTTGTCAAGACCGACCTGTCCGGTGCCCTGAATGAACTGCAGGACGAGGCAGCGC
GGCTATCGTGGCTGGCCACGACGGGCGTTCCTTGCGCAGCTGTGCTCGACGTTGTCACTGAAGCGGGAAG
GGACTGGCTGCTATTGGGCGAAGTGCCGGGGCAGGATCTCCTGTCATCTCACCTTGCTCCTGCCGAGAAA
GTATCCATCATGGCTGATGCAATGCGGCGGCTGCATACGCTTGATCCGGCTACCTGCCCATTCGACCACC
AAGCGAAACATCGCATCGAGCGAGCACGTACTCGGATGGAAGCCGGTCTTGTCGATCAGGATGATCTGGA
CGAAGAGCATCAGGGGCTCGCGCCAGCCGAACTGTTCGCCAGGCTCAAGGCGCGCATGCCCGACGGCGAG
GATCTCGTCGTGACCCATGGCGATGCCTGCTTGCCGAATATCATGGTGGAAAATGGCCGCTTTTCTGGAT
TCATCGACTGTGGCCGGCTGGGTGTGGCGGACCGCTATCAGGACATAGCGTTGGCTACCCGTGATATTGC
TGAAGAGCTTGGCGGCGAATGGGCTGACCGCTTCCTCGTGCTTTACGGTATCGCCGCTCCCGATTCGCAG
CGCATCGCCTTCTATCGCCTTCTTGACGAGTTCTTCTGAGTCCTGTTTGTCCTTACAAGACAACGCTGAG
GCCAGTTGTCAGACTGAATTTCTTTTGGTAAGCAGTTAATGCCTTTGGGTTCGAGGCTTCCAGCTGCCCA
GTGGCTCTTAAACAGTTTAGCAACTAATAACCGGAGAACTAACATGTAGTATTTGTGCTGCTGCATTTCT
GAGTGAAGTGCACGTCTTGGGAAAGGGATGCAATCCCTGAAACCAGGTGCTTCCTTGGGGTTGAGTAATG
CAGTCAGAAAGTAGTTTGTAATTGATATTAAAAGTGGCACATTTAAAAATTTAAAAATTGAAGTGCAAAA
AAAATTTTTTAGCAATTTTTGTAAAACTGTGTAGCATTTAAATTTCCTATACCTTCTGATGGGAGTATTA
TATCCCTGTATAGTGATGCAAAATGCACTTATGTGTAACCAGTGGTGATTTGGTGCCTGTCTTAAAGGAA
GGCCTTTGAGGACACACCTGTCTGCCACAAATGCTTTAAAGTGTATCATGAGCTAGTCCTAGGCCTCAAA
GTACTGTATTTTTTATTTTTACCTGATTTGCAGTCATAAACACTGCACTTTGGTGCTGACACTGGGTCCA
GAGTGAGCATTCTCTTGGACTATTAGATGTATATACTTTTGAATACATCACTGTTGGATAGATGTTTTAA
CAGTTTTTTCTGGTTTAAAAACCAAATTGTAAATGGAGTGTGTACTTGTAGAGAGTGACAAGGTATTGTT
TCCCTATGTGCTGTTTGAGCAGTATTTTAACCAACTTGTATTACAGATGTTACAGTTCCATGTTAGGAAG
TCAGAAAAGACTTGTGTTTGTCTTTGTTCTGCTGATGTGGAGTCATGTTTTGTGGGG
Features (pLannotate 1.2.2; 17 found; start..end, strand, type, name):
      1..21      +  misc_feature   MCS (fragment): pUC18/19 multiple cloning site
     58..74      -  protein_bind   lac operator: The lac repressor binds to the lac operator to inhibit transcription in E. coli. This inhibition can be relieved by adding lactose or isopropyl-β-D-thiogalactopyranoside (IPTG). lac repressor encoded by lacI
     82..112     -  promoter       lac promoter: promoter for the E. coli lac operon
    127..148     -  protein_bind   CAP binding site: CAP binding activates transcription in the presence of cAMP. E. coli catabolite activator protein
    161..253     -  CDS            lacI (fragment): lac repressor; lacI; The lac repressor binds to the lac operator to inhibit transcription in E. coli. This inhibition can be relieved by adding lactose or isopropyl-β-D-thiogalactopyranoside (IPTG).
    436..1024    -  rep_origin     ori: high-copy-number ColE1/pMB1/pBR322/pUC origin of replication
   1195..2055    -  CDS            AmpR: β-lactamase; bla; confers resistance to ampicillin, carbenicillin, and related antibiotics
   2056..2160    -  promoter       AmpR promoter: bla
   2255..2290    +  CDS            rop (fragment): Rop protein, which maintains plasmids at low copy number; rop
   2392..2491    +  misc_feature   bom (fragment): basis of mobility region from pBR322
   2497..2654    -  CDS            lacZα (fragment): LacZα fragment of β-galactosidase; lacZ fragment
   2671..3852    +  CDS            ZBTB5 (fragment): ZBTB5_HUMAN - Also known as KIAA0354. Experimental evidence at protein level: Swiss-Prot protein existence level 1. May be involved in transcriptional regulation. From Homo sapiens (Human).
   3873..3893    +  CDS            capTEV™ (fragment): composite tag for in vivo biotinylation, TEV protease cleavage, and 6xHis tagging
   3907..3951    +  CDS            S-Tag: affinity and epitope tag derived from pancreatic ribonuclease A
   4042..4761    +  CDS            EGFP: the original enhanced GFP (Yang et al., 1996) mammalian codon-optimized
   4799..5384    +  misc_feature   IRES2: internal ribosome entry site (IRES) of the encephalomyocarditis virus (EMCV)
   5466..6269    +  CDS            NeoR/KanR: aminoglycoside phosphotransferase from Tn5; aph(3')-II (or nptII); confers resistance to neomycin, kanamycin, and G418 (Geneticin®)
