>Addgene plasmid #112303 | pZBTB5-donor | addgene full sequence | sequence record 228415 | Addgene NGS Result
GACCTGCAGGCATGCAAGCTTGGCGTAATCATGGTCATAGCTGTTTCCTGTGTGAAATTGTTATCCGCTC
ACAATTCCACACAACATACGAGCCGGAAGCATAAAGTGTAAAGCCTGGGGTGCCTAATGAGTGAGCTAAC
TCACATTAATTGCGTTGCGCTCACTGCCCGCTTTCCAGTCGGGAAACCTGTCGTGCCAGCTGCATTAATG
AATCGGCCAACGCGCGGGGAGAGGCGGTTTGCGTATTGGGCGCTCTTCCGCTTCCTCGCTCACTGACTCG
CTGCGCTCGGTCGTTCGGCTGCGGCGAGCGGTATCAGCTCACTCAAAGGCGGTAATACGGTTATCCACAG
AATCAGGGGATAACGCAGGAAAGAACATGTGAGCAAAAGGCCAGCAAAAGGCCAGGAACCGTAAAAAGGC
CGCGTTGCTGGCGTTTTTCCATAGGCTCCGCCCCCCTGACGAGCATCACAAAAATCGACGCTCAAGTCAG
AGGTGGCGAAACCCGACAGGACTATAAAGATACCAGGCGTTTCCCCCTGGAAGCTCCCTCGTGCGCTCTC
CTGTTCCGACCCTGCCGCTTACCGGATACCTGTCCGCCTTTCTCCCTTCGGGAAGCGTGGCGCTTTCTCA
TAGCTCACGCTGTAGGTATCTCAGTTCGGTGTAGGTCGTTCGCTCCAAGCTGGGCTGTGTGCACGAACCC
CCCGTTCAGCCCGACCGCTGCGCCTTATCCGGTAACTATCGTCTTGAGTCCAACCCGGTAAGACACGACT
TATCGCCACTGGCAGCAGCCACTGGTAACAGGATTAGCAGAGCGAGGTATGTAGGCGGTGCTACAGAGTT
CTTGAAGTGGTGGCCTAACTACGGCTACACTAGAAGAACAGTATTTGGTATCTGCGCTCTGCTGAAGCCA
GTTACCTTCGGAAAAAGAGTTGGTAGCTCTTGATCCGGCAAACAAACCACCGCTGGTAGCGGTGGTTTTT
TTGTTTGCAAGCAGCAGATTACGCGCAGAAAAAAAGGATCTCAAGAAGATCCTTTGATCTTTTCTACGGG
GTCTGACGCTCAGTGGAACGAAAACTCACGTTAAGGGATTTTGGTCATGAGATTATCAAAAAGGATCTTC
ACCTAGATCCTTTTAAATTAAAAATGAAGTTTTAAATCAATCTAAAGTATATATGAGTAAACTTGGTCTG
ACAGTTACCAATGCTTAATCAGTGAGGCACCTATCTCAGCGATCTGTCTATTTCGTTCATCCATAGTTGC
CTGACTCCCCGTCGTGTAGATAACTACGATACGGGAGGGCTTACCATCTGGCCCCAGTGCTGCAATGATA
CCGCGAGACCCACGCTCACCGGCTCCAGATTTATCAGCAATAAACCAGCCAGCCGGAAGGGCCGAGCGCA
GAAGTGGTCCTGCAACTTTATCCGCCTCCATCCAGTCTATTAATTGTTGCCGGGAAGCTAGAGTAAGTAG
TTCGCCAGTTAATAGTTTGCGCAACGTTGTTGCCATTGCTACAGGCATCGTGGTGTCACGCTCGTCGTTT
GGTATGGCTTCATTCAGCTCCGGTTCCCAACGATCAAGGCGAGTTACATGATCCCCCATGTTGTGCAAAA
AAGCGGTTAGCTCCTTCGGTCCTCCGATCGTTGTCAGAAGTAAGTTGGCCGCAGTGTTATCACTCATGGT
TATGGCAGCACTGCATAATTCTCTTACTGTCATGCCATCCGTAAGATGCTTTTCTGTGACTGGTGAGTAC
TCAACCAAGTCATTCTGAGAATAGTGTATGCGGCGACCGAGTTGCTCTTGCCCGGCGTCAATACGGGATA
ATACCGCGCCACATAGCAGAACTTTAAAAGTGCTCATCATTGGAAAACGTTCTTCGGGGCGAAAACTCTC
AAGGATCTTACCGCTGTTGAGATCCAGTTCGATGTAACCCACTCGTGCACCCAACTGATCTTCAGCATCT
TTTACTTTCACCAGCGTTTCTGGGTGAGCAAAAACAGGAAGGCAAAATGCCGCAAAAAAGGGAATAAGGG
CGACACGGAAATGTTGAATACTCATACTCTTCCTTTTTCAATATTATTGAAGCATTTATCAGGGTTATTG
TCTCATGAGCGGATACATATTTGAATGTATTTAGAAAAATAAACAAATAGGGGTTCCGCGCACATTTCCC
CGAAAAGTGCCACCTGACGTCTAAGAAACCATTATTATCATGACATTAACCTATAAAAATAGGCGTATCA
CGAGGCCCTTTCGTCTCGCGCGTTTCGGTGATGACGGTGAAAACCTCTGACACATGCAGCTCCCGGAGAC
GGTCACAGCTTGTCTGTAAGCGGATGCCGGGAGCAGACAAGCCCGTCAGGGCGCGTCAGCGGGTGTTGGC
GGGTGTCGGGGCTGGCTTAACTATGCGGCATCAGAGCAGATTGTACTGAGAGTGCACCATATGCGGTGTG
AAATACCGCACAGATGCGTAAGGAGAAAATACCGCATCAGGCGCCATTCGCCATTCAGGCTGCGCAACTG
TTGGGAAGGGCGATCGGTGCGGGCCTCTTCGCTATTACGCCAGCTGGCGAAAGGGGGATGTGCTGCAAGG
CGATTAAGTTGGGTAACGCCAGGGTTTTCCCAGTCACGACGTTGTAAAACGACGGCCAGTGAATTCGAGC
TCGGTACCCGGCACAGTTGTCCATGGCCTCTCGTGCAACTCAGGTTGAGACTAGTTTTGATCAGGAAGCT
GCACCTGAGAAAAGTAGTTTTCAGTGTGAAAACCCTGAGGTTGGCCTTGGTGAGAAGGAGCACATGAGAG
TGGTGGTTAAATCTGAGCCCCTGAGCTCACCTGAGCCTCAGGATGAAGTGAGCGATGTGACCTCACAAGC
AGAAGGCAGCGAGTCTGTGGAAGTGGAAGGAGTTGTGGTCAGTGCCGAGAAGATAGACCTCAGCCCTGAA
AGCAGTGATCGGAGTTTTTCAGATCCCCAGTCTAGCACAGACAGGGTAGGTGATATCCATATTTTGGAAG
TCACAAATAACCTAGAGCATAAGTCCACTTTTAGTATTTCGAATTTTCTTAACAAGAGCAGAGGAAATAA
CTTTACTGCAAATCAGAACAATGATGATAATATTCCAAACACCACTAGTGACTGCAGGCTGGAGAGTGAG
GCCCCCTATTTGTTGAGTCCAGAGGCTGGGCCTGCAGGTGGGCCCTCCTCTGCCCCTGGCTCCCATGTAG
AGAACCCATTTAGTGAACCTGCAGACTCCCACTTCGTCAGGCCTATGCAGGAGGTGATGGGCCTGCCGTG
TGTGCAGACTTCAGGCTACCAAGGAGGAGAACAGTTTGGGATGGACTTTTCCAGGTCTGGTTTGGGCCTC
CACTCCTCCTTCTCCAGGGTAATGATAGGTTCCCCAAGGGGAGGAGCCAGTAACTTTCCTTACTACCGCC
GCATAGCTCCCAAAATGCCAGTTGTAACTTCCGTCAGGAGCTCACAGATCCCAGAAAACTCTACCAGTTC
TCAGCTAATGATGAATGGAGCTACGTCCTCATTTGAAAATGGCCATCCTTCCCAGCCTGGCCCTCCACAG
TTGACCAGGGCATCTGCAGATGTTCTGTCAAAGTGCAAGAAGGCCTTATCAGAGCACAATGTTTTGGTTG
TAGAGGGAGCTCGCAAGTATGCCTGCAAAATCTGCTGCAAAACTTTTCTGACTTTGACAGATTGCAAGAA
GCACATCCGTGTTCACACAGGTGAAAAGCCTTACGCCTGCCTGAAGTGTGGCAAGAGGTTTAGTCAGTCC
AGCCACCTGTATAAGCACTCAAAGACTACCTGCCTGCGCTGGCAGAGCAGCAATCTTCCCAGCACTTTGC
TCGGGATTCCAACTACTGCAAGTGAGAATCTTTATTTTCAGGGCGCCGCCAAATTCAAAGAAACCGCTGC
TGCTAAATTCGAACGCCAGCACATGGACAGCGGAGGTGGAGGTTCGAGCGGTCCCTCGGGTTCGTCGAGC
CTGGAAGTTCTGTTCCAGGGGCCCCTGTCGTCGAGCGGTCCCTCGGGTTCGATGGTGAGCAAAGGCGAGG
AGCTGTTCACCGGGGTGGTGCCCATCCTGGTCGAGCTGGACGGCGACGTAAACGGCCACAAGTTCAGCGT
GTCCGGCGAGGGCGAGGGCGATGCCACCTACGGCAAGCTGACCCTGAAGTTCATCTGCACCACCGGCAAG
CTGCCCGTGCCCTGGCCCACCCTCGTGACCACCCTGACCTACGGCGTGCAGTGCTTCAGCCGCTACCCCG
ACCACATGAAGCAGCACGACTTCTTCAAGTCCGCCATGCCCGAAGGCTACGTCCAGGAGCGCACCATCTT
CTTCAAGGACGACGGCAACTACAAGACCCGCGCCGAGGTGAAGTTCGAGGGCGACACCCTGGTGAACCGC
ATCGAGCTGAAGGGCATCGACTTCAAGGAGGACGGCAACATCCTGGGGCACAAGCTGGAGTACAACTACA
ACAGCCACAACGTCTATATCATGGCCGACAAGCAGAAGAACGGCATCAAGGTGAACTTCAAGATCCGCCA
CAACATCGAGGACGGCAGCGTGCAGCTCGCCGACCACTACCAGCAGAACACCCCCATCGGCGACGGCCCC
GTGCTGCTGCCCGACAACCACTACCTGAGCACCCAGTCCGCCCTGAGCAAAGACCCCAACGAGAAGCGCG
ATCACATGGTCCTTAAGGAGTTCGTGACCGCCGCCGGGATCACTCTCGGCATGGACGAGCTGTACAAGTA
ATGATCTAGAGTCGAGTTAATTAAGAATTCCGCCCCCCCCCCTCTCCCTCCCCCCCCCTAACGTTACTGG
CCGAAGCCGCTTGGAATAAGGCCGGTGTGCGTTTGTCTATATGTTATTTTCCACCATATTGCCGTCTTTT
GGCAATGTGAGGGCCCGGAAACCTGGCCCTGTCTTCTTGACGAGCATTCCTAGGGGTCTTTCCCCTCTCG
CCAAAGGAATGCAGGGTCTGTTGAATGTCGTGAAGGAAGCAGTTCCTCTGGAAGCTTCTTGAAGACAAAC
AACGTCTGTAGCGACCCTTTGCAGGCAGCGGAACCCCCCACCTGGCGACAGGTGCCTCTGCGGCCAAAAG
CCACGTGTATAAGATACACCTGCAAAGGCGGCACAACCCCAGTGCCACGTTGTGAGTTGGATAGTTGTGG
AAAGAGTCAAATGGCTCTCCTCAAGCGTATTCAACAAGGGGCTGAAGGATGCCCAGAAGGTACCCCATTG
TATGGGATCTGATCTGGGGCCTCGGTGCACATGCTTTACATGTGTTTAGTCGAGGTTAAAAAAACGTCTA
GGCCCCCCGAACCACGGGGACGTGGTTTTCCTTTGAAAAACACGATGATAATATGGCCACAACCTGTTAC
ATTGCACAAGATAAAAATATATCATCACGAACAGTAAAACTGTCTGCTTACATAAACAGTAATACAAGGG
GTGTTATGGGATCGGCCATTGAACAAGATGGATTGCACGCAGGTTCTCCGGCCGCTTGGGTGGAGAGGCT
ATTCGGCTATGACTGGGCACAACAGACAATCGGCTGCTCTGATGCCGCCGTGTTCCGGCTGTCAGCGCAG
GGGCGCCCGGTTCTTTTTGTCAAGACCGACCTGTCCGGTGCCCTGAATGAACTGCAGGACGAGGCAGCGC
GGCTATCGTGGCTGGCCACGACGGGCGTTCCTTGCGCAGCTGTGCTCGACGTTGTCACTGAAGCGGGAAG
GGACTGGCTGCTATTGGGCGAAGTGCCGGGGCAGGATCTCCTGTCATCTCACCTTGCTCCTGCCGAGAAA
GTATCCATCATGGCTGATGCAATGCGGCGGCTGCATACGCTTGATCCGGCTACCTGCCCATTCGACCACC
AAGCGAAACATCGCATCGAGCGAGCACGTACTCGGATGGAAGCCGGTCTTGTCGATCAGGATGATCTGGA
CGAAGAGCATCAGGGGCTCGCGCCAGCCGAACTGTTCGCCAGGCTCAAGGCGCGCATGCCCGACGGCGAG
GATCTCGTCGTGACCCATGGCGATGCCTGCTTGCCGAATATCATGGTGGAAAATGGCCGCTTTTCTGGAT
TCATCGACTGTGGCCGGCTGGGTGTGGCGGACCGCTATCAGGACATAGCGTTGGCTACCCGTGATATTGC
TGAAGAGCTTGGCGGCGAATGGGCTGACCGCTTCCTCGTGCTTTACGGTATCGCCGCTCCCGATTCGCAG
CGCATCGCCTTCTATCGCCTTCTTGACGAGTTCTTCTGAGTCCTGTTTGTCCTTACAAGACAACGCTGAG
GCCAGTTGTCAGACTGAATTTCTTTTGGTAAGCAGTTAATGCCTTTGGGTTCGAGGCTTCCAGCTGCCCA
GTGGCTCTTAAACAGTTTAGCAACTAATAACCGGAGAACTAACATGTAGTATTTGTGCTGCTGCATTTCT
GAGTGAAGTGCACGTCTTGGGAAAGGGATGCAATCCCTGAAACCAGGTGCTTCCTTGGGGTTGAGTAATG
CAGTCAGAAAGTAGTTTGTAATTGATATTAAAAGTGGCACATTTAAAAATTTAAAAATTGAAGTGCAAAA
AAAATTTTTTAGCAATTTTTGTAAAACTGTGTAGCATTTAAATTTCCTATACCTTCTGATGGGAGTATTA
TATCCCTGTATAGTGATGCAAAATGCACTTATGTGTAACCAGTGGTGATTTGGTGCCTGTCTTAAAGGAA
GGCCTTTGAGGACACACCTGTCTGCCACAAATGCTTTAAAGTGTATCATGAGCTAGTCCTAGGCCTCAAA
GTACTGTATTTTTTATTTTTACCTGATTTGCAGTCATAAACACTGCACTTTGGTGCTGACACTGGGTCCA
GAGTGAGCATTCTCTTGGACTATTAGATGTATATACTTTTGAATACATCACTGTTGGATAGATGTTTTAA
CAGTTTTTTCTGGTTTAAAAACCAAATTGTAAATGGAGTGTGTACTTGTAGAGAGTGACAAGGTATTGTT
TGTTTCCCTATGTGCTGTTTGAGCAGTATTTTAACCAACTTGTATTACAGATGTTACAGTTCCATGTTAG
GAAGTCAGAAAAGACTTGTGTTTGTCTTTGTTCTGCTGATGTGGAGTCATGTTTTGTGGGG
Features (pLannotate 1.2.2; 17 found; start..end, strand, type, name):
      1..21      +  misc_feature   MCS (fragment): pUC18/19 multiple cloning site
     58..74      -  protein_bind   lac operator: The lac repressor binds to the lac operator to inhibit transcription in E. coli. This inhibition can be relieved by adding lactose or isopropyl-β-D-thiogalactopyranoside (IPTG). lac repressor encoded by lacI
     82..112     -  promoter       lac promoter: promoter for the E. coli lac operon
    127..148     -  protein_bind   CAP binding site: CAP binding activates transcription in the presence of cAMP. E. coli catabolite activator protein
    161..253     -  CDS            lacI (fragment): lac repressor; lacI; The lac repressor binds to the lac operator to inhibit transcription in E. coli. This inhibition can be relieved by adding lactose or isopropyl-β-D-thiogalactopyranoside (IPTG).
    436..1024    -  rep_origin     ori: high-copy-number ColE1/pMB1/pBR322/pUC origin of replication
   1195..2055    -  CDS            AmpR: β-lactamase; bla; confers resistance to ampicillin, carbenicillin, and related antibiotics
   2056..2160    -  promoter       AmpR promoter: bla
   2255..2290    +  CDS            rop (fragment): Rop protein, which maintains plasmids at low copy number; rop
   2392..2491    +  misc_feature   bom (fragment): basis of mobility region from pBR322
   2497..2654    -  CDS            lacZα (fragment): LacZα fragment of β-galactosidase; lacZ fragment
   2671..3852    +  CDS            ZBTB5 (fragment): ZBTB5_HUMAN - Also known as KIAA0354. Experimental evidence at protein level: Swiss-Prot protein existence level 1. May be involved in transcriptional regulation. From Homo sapiens (Human).
   3872..3893    +  CDS            capTEV™ (fragment): composite tag for in vivo biotinylation, TEV protease cleavage, and 6xHis tagging
   3907..3951    +  CDS            S-Tag: affinity and epitope tag derived from pancreatic ribonuclease A
   4042..4761    +  CDS            EGFP: the original enhanced GFP (Yang et al., 1996) mammalian codon-optimized
   4799..5384    +  misc_feature   IRES2: internal ribosome entry site (IRES) of the encephalomyocarditis virus (EMCV)
   5466..6269    +  CDS            NeoR/KanR: aminoglycoside phosphotransferase from Tn5; aph(3')-II (or nptII); confers resistance to neomycin, kanamycin, and G418 (Geneticin®)
