[The description below was written by a language model from this plasmid's Addgene catalogue record and pLannotate feature annotations shown in this document.]
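Description:
pZBTB5-donor is a homology-directed repair donor plasmid built on the pUC19 backbone, designed to knock a GFP tag into the endogenous human ZBTB5 transcription factor locus by CRISPR-assisted genome editing. It is propagated in E. coli as a high-copy plasmid through the ColE1/pUC origin and selected with ampicillin via the β-lactamase gene. Remnants of the pUC19 lac promoter/operator, lacZα and multiple cloning site flank the insert, which was assembled by Gibson cloning from homology arms amplified from K562 genomic DNA.

The payload begins with a 5′ homology arm annotated as roughly 1.2 kb of ZBTB5 coding sequence, consistent with tagging at the C-terminal end of the protein. This is followed on the same strand by a short match to a composite TEV-cleavage/His tag, an S-tag, and EGFP, which suggests the reporter is joined to ZBTB5 through a linker with affinity and epitope elements. An EMCV IRES then drives translation of the Tn5 neomycin phosphotransferase gene. No mammalian promoter is annotated in the cassette, so EGFP and the resistance marker would be expected to depend on transcription from the native ZBTB5 promoter after correct integration, which allows G418 selection to enrich for targeted cells. The roughly 860 nt after NeoR carries no annotation and presumably holds the 3′ homology arm described in the catalogue entry.

The two sequence records (depositor and repository sequencing) differ by only four nucleotides in length and give essentially identical feature maps. The donor is meant to be used together with its companion guide RNA plasmid, pZBTB5.1.0-gDNA, to generate cell lines expressing GFP-tagged ZBTB5 at endogenous levels.
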