Addgene plasmid #112303: pZBTB5-donor
Purpose: CRISPR donor plasmid to tag human transcription factor ZBTB5 with GFP
Depositing lab: Kevin White.
Backbone
  Vector backbone: pUC19
  Vector type: CRISPR
Growth in bacteria
  Bacterial resistance: Ampicillin, 100 μg/mL
  Growth temperature: 37°C
  Growth strain: DH5alpha
  Copy number: High Copy
Gene/Insert
  Gene/Insert name: ZBTB5 homology arms flanking EGFP-IRES-Neo cassette
  Species: H. sapiens (human)
  Entrez Gene: ZBTB5
  Cloning method: Gibson Cloning
  Sequencing primers: 5′ M13pUC-fwd; 3′ M13pUC-rev
Terms and licenses: Academic/Nonprofit Terms; Industry Terms: Not Available to Industry
Depositor comments: Cloning source: K562. Use with plasmid pZBTB5.1.0-gDNA.
How to cite: pZBTB5-donor was a gift from Kevin White (Addgene plasmid # 112303 ; http://n2t.net/addgene:112303 ; RRID:Addgene_112303)
